>Addgene plasmid #26626 | pLKO.1 Rheb1 shRNA #2 | addgene partial sequence | sequence record 32813 | 26626 with hU6-F
GGCTGTTAGAGAGATAATTGGAATTAATTTGACTGTAAACACAAAGATATTAGTACAAAATACGTGACGT
AGAAAGTAATAATTTCTTGGGTAGTTTGCAGTTTTAAAATTATGTTTTAAAATGGACTATCATATGCTTA
CCGTAACTTGAAAGTATTTCGATTTCTTGGCTTTATATATCTTGTGGAAAGGACGAAACACCGGTTATGT
TGGTTGGGAATAAGACTCGAGTCTTATTCCCAACCAACATAATTTTTGAATTCTCGACCTCGAGACAAAT
GGCAGTATTCATCCACAATTTTAAAAGAAAAGGGGGGATTGGGGGGTACAGTGCAGGGGAAAGAATAGTA
GACATAATAGCAACAGACATACAAACTAAAGAATTACAAAAACAAATTACAAAAATTCAAAATTTTCGGG
TTTATTACAGGGACAGCAGAGATCCACTTTGGCCGCGGCTCGAGGGGGTTGGGGTTGCGCCTTTTCCAAG
GCAGCCCTGGGTTTGCGCAGGGACGCGGCTGCTCTGGGCGTGGTTCCGGGAAACGCAGCGGCGCCGACCC
TGGGTCTCGCACATTCTTCACGTCCGTTCGCAGCGTCACCCGGATCTTCGCCGCTACCCTTGTGGGCCCC
CCGGCGACGCTTCCTGCTCCGCCCCTAAGTCGGGAAGGTTCCTTGCGGTTCGCGGCGTGCCGGACGTGAC
AAACGGAAGCCGCACGTCTCACTAGTACCCTCGCAGACGGACAGCGCCAGGGAGCAATGGCAGCGCGCCG
ACCGCGATGGGCTGTGGCCAATAGCG
