[The description below was written by a language model from this plasmid's Addgene catalogue record.]
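Description:
pLKO.1 Rheb1 shRNA #2 is a lentiviral RNAi plasmid built on the pLKO.1 puro backbone (about 7 kb without insert) and designed to knock down human RHEB, the small GTPase also listed as Rheb1. It is propagated in bacteria as a high-copy plasmid under ampicillin selection. The recombination-deficient Stbl3 strain is recorded as the host, a common choice for lentiviral vectors because their repeated long terminal repeat sequences can be unstable. In mammalian cells, the backbone's puromycin resistance marker allows selection of transduced or transfected populations.

The payload is a short hairpin RNA cassette directed against a 21-nucleotide target in the RHEB transcript, inserted by restriction cloning between the AgeI and EcoRI sites. The record does not say whether these sites survived cloning. No feature table is provided and the record does not name the promoter. In the standard pLKO.1 design, however, the hairpin sits downstream of a human U6 RNA polymerase III promoter, and the transcript is processed by the cellular RNAi machinery into a small interfering RNA that degrades the target mRNA. As a lentiviral transfer vector, it would normally be co-transfected with separate packaging and envelope plasmids to produce particles that integrate the shRNA and puromycin cassettes into target cells, giving stable knockdown.

The "#2" in the name suggests it is one of several independent hairpins against the same gene, a typical control for off-target effects. It was deposited with a study of how Rag GTPases bind raptor and relay amino acid signals to mTORC1, so its likely use is depleting RHEB to test its contribution to mTORC1 signalling.
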