Addgene plasmid #26626: pLKO.1 Rheb1 shRNA #2
Depositing lab: David Sabatini. Depositing organization: Whitehead Institute for Biomedical Research. Publication: The Rag GTPases bind raptor and mediate amino acid signaling to mTORC1. Sancak Y, Peterson TR, Shaul YD, Lindquist RA, Thoreen CC, Bar-Peled L, Sabatini DM. Science. 2008 Jun 13. 320(5882):1496-501. 10.1126/science.1157535 PubMed 18497260.
Backbone
  Vector backbone: pLKO.1 puro
  Backbone manufacturer: Available at Addgene (#8453)
  Backbone size w/o insert (bp): 7000
  Vector type: Mammalian Expression, Lentiviral, RNAi
  Selectable markers: Puromycin
Growth in bacteria
  Bacterial resistance: Ampicillin, 100 μg/mL
  Growth temperature: 37°C
  Growth strain: Stbl3
  Copy number: High Copy
Gene/Insert
  Gene/Insert name: Rheb1 shRNA (alt name: Rheb1)
  gRNA/shRNA sequence: TTATGTTGGTTGGGAATAAGA
  Species: H. sapiens (human)
  Entrez Gene: RHEB (a.k.a. RHEB2)
  Cloning method: Restriction Enzyme; 5′ cloning site AgeI (unknown if destroyed); 3′ cloning site EcoRI (unknown if destroyed)
  Sequencing primers: 5′ LKO.1 5'
Terms and licenses: Academic/Nonprofit Terms; Industry Terms: Not Available to Industry
Depositor comments: shRNA directed against Rheb1. Target sequence: 5'-TTATGTTGGTTGGGAATAAGA-3'.
How to cite: pLKO.1 Rheb1 shRNA #2 was a gift from David Sabatini (Addgene plasmid # 26626 ; http://n2t.net/addgene:26626 ; RRID:Addgene_26626)
